Addgene plasmid #65619: Degron-KI p53 donor vector
Purpose: Donor vector to generate Degron-KI DD-p53
Depositing lab: Frank Stegmeier. Depositing organization: Novartis Institutes for Biomedical Research, Inc. Publication: A chemical genetics approach for the functional assessment of novel cancer genes. Zhou Q, Derti A, Ruddy DA, Rakiec DP, Kao I, Lira M, Gibaja V, Chan H, Yang Y, Min J, Schlabach MR, Stegmeier F. Cancer Res. 2015 Mar 18. pii: canres.2930.2014. 10.1158/0008-5472.CAN-14-2930 PubMed 25788694.
Backbone
  Vector backbone: Degron-KI donor backbone vector
  Modifications to backbone: HR arms were cloned into Nhe1 and xho1; Not1 and EcoR1 sites. xho1 site was removed in the final vector.
  Selectable markers: Puromycin
Growth in bacteria
  Bacterial resistance: Ampicillin, 100 μg/mL
  Growth temperature: 37°C
  Growth strain: Top10
  Copy number: High Copy
Gene/Insert
  Gene/Insert name: p53 Degron-KI left and right HR arms
Terms and licenses: Academic/Nonprofit Terms; Industry Terms: Not Available to Industry
How to cite: Degron-KI p53 donor vector was a gift from Frank Stegmeier (Addgene plasmid # 65619 ; http://n2t.net/addgene:65619 ; RRID:Addgene_65619)
