[The description below was written by a language model from this plasmid's Addgene catalogue record.]
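Description:
Degron-KI p53 donor vector is a homologous-recombination donor plasmid built on the Degron-KI donor backbone and intended for knocking a destabilization-domain (DD) degron into the endogenous p53 locus, yielding a DD-p53 fusion allele. It is maintained in E. coli as a high-copy plasmid under ampicillin selection, and it carries a puromycin marker for selecting mammalian cells that have taken up or integrated the donor. The record does not include a feature table, so the origin of replication, the promoter driving puromycin resistance, and the exact nature and arrangement of the degron cassette are not stated.

The insert consists of left and right homology arms matching the p53 locus. One arm was cloned between NheI and XhoI sites and the other between NotI and EcoRI sites of the backbone, so that the arms flank the backbone's knock-in cassette; the XhoI site was lost in the final construct. After recombination at the target locus, the sequence between the arms would be placed in the gene so that p53 is expressed from its native chromosomal context as a degron-tagged protein. In general, destabilization domains cause the fused protein to be degraded unless a stabilizing small-molecule ligand is present, which allows protein abundance to be tuned chemically; the specific domain and ligand are not named here. How recombination is induced or delivered, the species of the p53 sequence, and the position of the tag on the protein are also not recorded. The construct belongs to a chemical-genetics approach for functionally assessing cancer genes by controlling endogenous protein levels.
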