>Addgene plasmid #65619 | Degron-KI p53 donor vector | addgene partial sequence | sequence record 118378 | puro-variant-R 5'-gtgggcttgtactcggtcat-3'
AGTGGGGATCCAGCATGAGACACTTCCAACCCTGGGTCACCTGGGCCTGCAGAGAAGGAACCCCCTCCCC
CAACACCATGCCAGTGTCTGAGACAGCTCGGCTTCCTGTGGAGCAGGAAAAGAATGGCTGCTTCACATTC
TCTCTTCCAATGTTTCACCACAACCCAAGCACTCCTGCCCCACCCCTCACCAGCCATGCACTTCTTTGAG
GAAAAGACAATCAGAGAGGGACTTCCAACCTTCCCACCACTAAATCCCCAAGACTTCCTAAATGTGCACC
CTATTCCCAACTCCCTTCCTGTATTTTTTTTTTTTTTTTGAGATGGAGTCTCTCTCTGTCACCTAGGCTG
GAGCACAGTGGCATGATCTCAGCTCACTGCAACCTCTACCTTCCGGGTTCAAGCCATTCTCCTGCCTCAG
TCTCCCGAGTAGCTGGGATTACAGGCGAGTACCACCACACCCAGCTAATTTTTGTATTTTTAGTAGAGAC
AGGGCTTTGCATGTTGGCCAGGCTGGTCTCGAACTCCTTACTTCAGGTGATCGGCCCGCCTCAGCCTCCT
AAAGTGCCAAGATTACAGGTGTGAGCTACCGTGCCCTGCTCCCACCTCCTGTTAACAAGGATATAGTCAT
TCTCAGCCTGCAATCTCTGTATGGGGAAGGACACCCCCTTGGCCCCCACCCTTCCCCACCTGATACACGG
CTCCATTTCTTTGATTCCTTTCACTGCAAAGCTTCTGGAAGAACAACTGTCTCACCGCTCACCTGCCCAT
TCTCTTCGGACACTCCTCAGCCCTGCATTACAA
