>Addgene plasmid #65619 | Degron-KI p53 donor vector | addgene partial sequence | sequence record 118441 | FKBP-F 5'-cacatgccactctcgtcttc-3'
ATGGAGGAGCCGCAGTCAGATCCTAGCGTCGAGCCCCCTCTGAGTCAGGAAACATTTTCAGACCTATGGA
AACTGTGAGTGGATCCATTGGAAGGGCAGGCCCACCACCCCCACCCCAACCCCAGCCCCCTAGCAGAGAC
CTGTGGGAAGCGAAAATTCCATGGGACTGACTTTCTGCTCTTGTCTTTCAGACTTCCTGAAAACAACGTT
CTGGTAAGGACAAGGGTTGGGCTGGGGACCTGGAGGGCTGGGGACCTGGAGGGCTGGGGGGCTGGGGGGC
TGAGGACCTGGTCCTCTGACTGCTCTTTTCACCCATCTACAGTCCCCCTTGCCGTCCCAAGCAATGGATG
ATTTGATGCTGTCCCCGGACGATATTGAACAATGGTTCACTGAAGACCCAGGTCCAGATGAAGCTCCCAG
AATGCCAGAGGCTGCTCCCCCCGTGGCCCCTGCACCAGCAGCTCCTACACCGGCGGCCCCTGCACCAGCC
CCCTCCTGGCCCCTGTCATCTTCTGTCCCTTCCCAGAAAACCTACCAGGGCAGCTACGGTTTCCGTCTGG
GCTTCTTGCATTCTGGGACAGCCAAGTCTGTGACTTGCACGGTCAGTTGCCCTGAGGGGCTGGCTTCCAT
GAGACTTCAATGCCTGGCCGTATCCCCCTGCATTTCTTTTGTTTGGAACTTTGGGATTCCTCTTCACCCT
TTGGCTTCCTGTCAGTGTTTTTTTATAGTTTACCCACTTAATGTGTGATCTCTGACTCCTGTCCCAAAGT
TGAATATTCCCC
